>Addgene plasmid #78993 | PP161 | depositor full sequence | sequence record 147738 | PP161 sequence 4349 bps
GCTCACCGCGCGCGACGTCGCCGGAGCGGTCGAGTTCTGGACCGACCGGCTCGGGTTCTCCCGGGACTTC
GTGGAGGACGACTTCGCCGGTGTGGTCCGGGACGACGTGACCCTGTTCATCAGCGCGGTCCAGGACCAGG
TGGTGCCGGACAACACCCTGGCCTGGGTGTGGGTGCGCGGCCTGGACGAGCTGTACGCCGAGTGGTCGGA
GGTCGTGTCCACGAACTTCCGGGACGCCTCCGGGCCGGCCATGACCGAGATCGGCGAGCAGCCGTGGGGG
CGGGAGTTCGCCCTGCGCGACCCGGCCGGCAACTGCGTGCACTTCGTGGCCGAGGAGCAGGACTGACACG
TCCGACGGCGGCCCACGGGTCCCAGGCCTCGGAGATCCGTCCCCCTTTTCCTTTGTCGATATCATGTAAT
TAGTTATGTCACGCTTACATTCACGCCCTCCCCCCACATCCGCTCTAACCGAAAAGGAAGGAGTTAGACA
ACCTGAAGTCTAGGTCCCTATTTATTTTTTTATAGTTATGTTAGTATTAAGAACGTTATTTATATTTCAA
ATTTTTCTTTTTTTTCTGTACAGACGCGTGTACGCATGTAACATTATACTGAAAACCTTGCTTGAGAAGG
TTTTGGGACGCTCGAAGGCTTTAATTTGCAAGCTGGAGACCAACATGTGAGCAAAAGGCCAGCAAAAGGC
CAGGAACCGTAAAAAGGCCGCGTTGCTGGCGTTTTTCCATAGGCTCCGCCCCCCTGACGAGCATCACAAA
AATCGACGCTCAAGTCAGAGGTGGCGAAACCCGACAGGACTATAAAGATACCAGGCGTTTCCCCCTGGAA
GCTCCCTCGTGCGCTCTCCTGTTCCGACCCTGCCGCTTACCGGATACCTGTCCGCCTTTCTCCCTTCGGG
AAGCGTGGCGCTTTCTCAATGCTCACGCTGTAGGTATCTCAGTTCGGTGTAGGTCGTTCGCTCCAAGCTG
GGCTGTGTGCACGAACCCCCCGTTCAGCCCGACCGCTGCGCCTTATCCGGTAACTATCGTCTTGAGTCCA
ACCCGGTAAGACACGACTTATCGCCACTGGCAGCAGCCACTGGTAACAGGATTAGCAGAGCGAGGTATGT
AGGCGGTGCTACAGAGTTCTTGAAGTGGTGGCCTAACTACGGCTACACTAGAAGGACAGTATTTGGTATC
TGCGCTCTGCTGAAGCCAGTTACCTTCGGAAAAAGAGTTGGTAGCTCTTGATCCGGCAAACAAACCACCG
CTGGTAGCGGTGGTTTTTTTGTTTGCAAGCAGCAGATTACGCGCAGAAAAAAAGGATCTCAAGAAGATCC
TTTGATCTTTTCTACGGGGTCTGACGCTCAGTGGAACGAAAACTCACGTTAAGGGATTTTGGTCATGAGA
TCAGATCTGAGCTCGTTTGGCCGTGGCCGTGCTCGTCCTCGTCGGCCGGCTTGTCGACGACGGCGGTCTC
CGTCGTCAGGATCATCCGGGCCACAAGCTTGCTGACAGAAGCCTCAAGAAAAAAAAAATTCTTCTTCGAC
TATGCTGGAGGCAGAGATGATCGAGCCGGTAGTTAACTATATATAGCTAAATTGGTTCCATCACCTCGAG
TCAATTCTTGATTTAGTATACACATAACCAAATTTGGATCAAGTTTGAAGTAAAACTTTAACTTCAGCTC
CTTACATTTGCACTAAGATCTCTGCTACTCTGGTCCCAAGTGAACCACCTTTTGGACCCTATTGACCGGA
CCTTAACTTGCCAAACCTAAACGCTTAATGCCTCAGACGTTTTAATGCCTCTCAACACCTCCAAGGTTGC
TTTCTTGAGCATGCCTACTAGGGACTTTAACGAACTGTGGGGTTGCAGACAGTTTCAGGCGTGTCCCGAC
CAATATGGCCTACTAGACTCTCTGAAAAATCACAGTTTTCCAGTAGTTCCGATCAAATTACCATCGAAAT
GGTCCCATAAACGGACATTTGACATCCGTTCCTGAATTATAGTCTTCCACCGTGGATCATGGTGTTCCTT
TTTTTCCCAAAGAATATCAGCATCCCTTAACTACGTTAGGTCAGTGATGACAATGGACCAAATTGTTGCA
AGGTTTTTCTTTTTCTTTCATCGGCACATTTCAGCCTCACATGCGACTATTATCGATCAATGAAATCCAT
CAAGATTGAAATCTTAAAATTGCCCCTTTCACTTGACAGGATCCTTTTTTGTAGAAATGTCTTGGTGTCC
TCGTCCAATCAGGTAGCCATCTCTGAAATATCTGGCTCCGTTGCAACTCCGAACGACCTGCTGGCAACGT
AAAATTCTCCGGGGTAAAACTTTAATGTGGAGTAATGGAACCAGAAACGTCTCTTCCCTTCTCTCTCCTT
CCACCGCCCGTTACCGTCCCTAGGAAATTTTACTCTGCTGGAGAGCTTCTTCTACGGCCCCCTTGCAGCA
ATGCTCTTCCCAGCATTACGTTGTCCCTATCAGTGATAGAGATCTCCCTATCAGTGATAGAGACGGGTAA
AACGGAGGTCGTGTACCCGACCTAGCAGCCCAGGGATGGAAAAGTCCCGGCCGTCGCTGGCAATAATAGC
GGGCGGACGCATGTCATGAGATTATTGGAAACCACCAGAATCGAATATAAAAGGCGAACACCTTTCCCAA
TTTTGGTTTCTCCTGACCCAAAGACTTTAAATTTAATTTATTTGTCCCTATTTCAATCAATTGAACAACT
ATCAAAACACAGAATTCATGGTGAGCAAGGGCGAGGAGCTGTTCACCGGGGTGGTGCCCATCCTGGTCGA
GCTGGACGGCGACGTAAACGGCCACAAGTTCAGCGTGTCCGGCGAGGGCGAGGGCGATGCCACCTACGGC
AAGCTGACCCTGAAGTTCATCTGCACCACCGGCAAGCTGCCCGTGCCCTGGCCCACCCTCGTGACCACCC
TGACCTACGGCGTGCAGTGCTTCAGCCGCTACCCCGACCACATGAAGCAGCACGACTTCTTCAAGTCCGC
CATGCCCGAAGGCTACGTCCAGGAGCGCACCATCTTCTTCAAGGACGACGGCAACTACAAGACCCGCGCC
GAGGTGAAGTTCGAGGGCGACACCCTGGTGAACCGCATCGAGCTGAAGGGCATCGACTTCAAGGAGGACG
GCAACATCCTGGGGCACAAGCTGGAGTACAACTACAACAGCCACAACGTCTATATCATGGCCGACAAGCA
GAAGAACGGCATCAAGGTGAACTTCAAGATCCGCCACAACATCGAGGACGGCAGCGTGCAGCTCGCCGAC
CACTACCAGCAGAACACCCCCATCGGCGACGGCCCCGTGCTGCTGCCCGACAACCACTACCTGAGCACCC
AGAGCGCCCTGAGCAAAGACCCCAACGAGAAGCGCGATCACATGGTCCTGCTGGAGTTCGTGACCGCCGC
CGGGATCACTCTCGGCATGGACGAGCTGTACAAGGCCGCGGCGGCCGCCAGCTTTCTAGAACAAAAACTC
ATCTCAGAAGAGGATCTGAATAGCGCCGTCGACCATCATCATCATCATCATTGACCGGTCTTGCTAGATT
CTAATCAAGAGGATGTCAGAATGCCATTTGCCTGAGAGATGCAGGCTTCATTTTTGATACTTTTTTATTT
GTAACCTATATAGTATAGGATTTTTTTTGTCATTTTGTTTCTTCTCGTACGAGCTTGCTCCTGATCAGCC
TATCTCGCAGCTGATGAATATCTTGTGGTAGGGGTTTGGGAAAATCATTCGAGTTTGATGTTTTTCTTGG
TATTTCCCACTCCTCTTCAGAGTACAGAAGATTAAGTGAGACCTTCGTTTGTGCGGATCCCCCACACACC
ATAGCTTCAAAATGTTTCTACTCCTTTTTTACTCTTCCAGATTTTCTCGGACTCCGCGCATCGCCGTACC
ACTTCAAAACACCCAAGCACAGCATACTAAATTTTCCCTCTTTCTTCCTCTAGGGTGTCGTTAATTACCC
GTACTAAAGGTTTGGAAAAGAAAAAAGAGACCGCCTCGTTTCTTTTTCTTCGTCGAAAAAGGCAATAAAA
ATTTTTATCACGTTTCTTTTTCTTGAAATTTTTTTTTTTAGTTTTTTTCTCTTTCAGTGACCTCCATTGA
TATTTAAGTTAATAAACGGTCTTCAATTTCTCAAGTTTCAGTTTCATTTTTCTTGTTCTATTACAACTTT
TTTTACTTCTTGTTCATTAGAAAGAAAGCATAGCAATCTAATCTAAGGGGCGGTGTTGACAATTAATCAT
CGGCATAGTATATCGGCATAGTATAATACGACAAGGTGAGGAACTAAACCATGGCCAAGTTGACCAGTGC
CGTTCCGGT
Features (pLannotate 1.2.2; 13 found; start..end, strand, type, name):
    412..659     +  terminator     CYC1 terminator: S. cerevisiae CYC1; transcription terminator for CYC1
    734..1322    -  rep_origin     ori: high-copy-number ColE1/pMB1/pBR322/pUC origin of replication
   1417..1503    -  CDS            groL1 (fragment): CH601_MYCA1 - Also known as groEL1 From Mycobacterium avium (strain 104).
   2216..2473    +  promoter       GAP promoter (fragment): promoter for Pichia pastoris glyceraldehyde-3-phosphate dehydrogenase
   2474..2492    +  protein_bind   tet operator: tetO; bacterial operator O2 for the tetR and tetA genes tetracycline repressor TetR
   2494..2513    +  promoter       tight TRE promoter (fragment): Tet-responsive promoter PTight, consisting of seven tet operator sequences followed by the minimal CMV promoter
   2514..2732    +  promoter       GAP promoter (fragment): promoter for Pichia pastoris glyceraldehyde-3-phosphate dehydrogenase
   2748..3464    +  CDS            EGFP: EGFP is a basic (constitutively fluorescent) green fluorescent protein published in 1996, derived from Aequorea victoria. It is reported to be a rapidly-maturing weak dimer with moderate acid sensitivity.
   3534..3551    +  CDS            capTEV™ (fragment): composite tag for in vivo biotinylation, TEV protease cleavage, and 6xHis tagging
   3575..3821    +  terminator     AOX1 terminator: Pichia pastoris AOX1; transcription terminator for AOX1
   3836..4247    +  promoter       TEF1 promoter: S. cerevisiae TEF1; promoter for EF-1α
   4255..4302    +  promoter       EM7 promoter: synthetic bacterial promoter&nbsp
   4321..346     +  CDS            BleoR (across the origin): antibiotic-binding protein; Sh ble from Streptoalloteichus hindustanus; confers resistance to bleomycin, phleomycin, and Zeocin™
