[The description below was written by a language model from this plasmid's Addgene catalogue record and pLannotate feature annotations shown in this document.]
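Description:
PP161 is a 4,349 bp yeast expression plasmid built on the pPICZ A backbone, a vector family designed for Pichia pastoris. It replicates in E. coli through a high-copy ColE1/pUC-type origin and carries no annotated yeast replication origin, consistent with the integrative nature of pPICZ vectors. Selection in both hosts relies on a single Sh ble (BleoR) gene conferring Zeocin resistance. This gene sits behind tandem promoters, the S. cerevisiae TEF1 promoter for expression in yeast and the synthetic EM7 promoter for expression in bacteria, and it is terminated by the CYC1 terminator.

The payload is an EGFP reporter driven by a modified promoter that the record calls "GAP3". In the feature table, the Pichia glyceraldehyde-3-phosphate dehydrogenase (GAP) promoter appears as two fragments interrupted by a tet operator and an adjacent short match to a Tet-responsive promoter, which probably represents a second operator-like sequence. This suggests an engineered variant of the normally constitutive GAP promoter with tetO sites placed inside it, the kind of design that could bring it under the control of TetR-based regulators, although the record does not describe the regulatory logic or any partner protein. Downstream of EGFP lies a short match to a His-tag-containing element, likely the vector's C-terminal 6xHis region; whether it is fused in frame to EGFP is not stated. The AOX1 terminator follows. A small fragment annotated as groL1 is probably a spurious hit.

According to the catalogue entry, the plasmid was used as a GFP reporter for characterising this promoter variant in a supplemental figure of a study on programmable production of biologics in engineered yeast.
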