Addgene plasmid #78993: PP161
Purpose: Supplemental Figure 4. Promoter GAP3. Expresses GFP.
Depositing lab: Timothy Lu. Depositing organization: Massachusetts Institute of Technology. Publication: Synthetic biology and microbioreactor platforms for programmable production of biologics at the point-of-care. Perez-Pinera P, Han N, Cleto S, Cao J, Purcell O, Shah KA, Lee K, Ram R, Lu TK. Nat Commun. 2016 Jul 29;7:12211. doi: 10.1038/ncomms12211. PubMed 27470089.
Backbone
  Vector backbone: pPICZ A
  Vector type: Yeast Expression
  Selectable markers: Zeocin
Growth in bacteria
  Bacterial resistance: Bleocin (Zeocin), 50 μg/mL
  Growth temperature: 37°C
  Growth strain: DH5alpha
  Copy number: Unknown
Gene/Insert
  Gene/Insert name: GFP
Terms and licenses: Academic/Nonprofit Terms; Industry Terms: Not Available to Industry
How to cite: PP161 was a gift from Timothy Lu (Addgene plasmid # 78993 ; http://n2t.net/addgene:78993 ; RRID:Addgene_78993)
