>Addgene plasmid #78993 | PP161 | addgene partial sequence | sequence record 168283 | EGFP-N 5'-CGTCGCCGTCCAGCTCGACCAG-3'
CCATGAATTCTGTGTTTTGATAGTTGTTCAATTGATTGAAATAGGGACAAATAAATTAAATTTAAAGTCT
TTGGGTCAGGAGAAACCAAAATTGGGAAAGGTGTTCGCCTTTTATATTCGATTCTGGTGGTTTCCAATAA
TCTCATGACATGCGTCCGCCCGCTATTATTGCCAGCGACGGCCGGGACTTTTCCATCCCTGGGCTGCTAG
GTCGGGTACACGACCTCCGTTTTACCCGTCTCTATCACTGATAGGGAGATCTCTATCACTGATAGGGACA
ACGTAATGCTGGGAAGAGCATTGCTGCAAGGGGGCCGTAGAAGAAGCTCTCCAGCAGAGTAAAATTTCCT
AGGGACGGTAACGGGCGGTGGAAGGAGAGAGAAGGGAAGAGACGTTTCTGGTTCCATTACTCCACATTAA
AGTTTTACCCCGGAGAATTTTACGTTGCCAGCAGGTCGTTCGGAGTTGCAACGGAGCCAGATATTTCAGA
GATGGCTACCTGATTGGACGAGGACACCAAGACATTTCTACAAAAAAGGATCCTGTCAAGTGAAAGGGGC
AATTTTAAGATTTCAATCTTGATGGATTTCATTGATCGATAATAGTCGCATGTGAGGCTGAAATGTGCCG
ATGAAAGAAAAAGAAAAACCTTGCAACAATTTGGTCCATTGTCATCACTGACCTAACGTAGTTAAGGGAT
GCTGATATTCTTTGGGAAAAAAAGGAACACCATGATCCACG
